Addgene plasmid #238630: ZER1-HiBiT Fusion Vector
Purpose: Express ZER1-HiBiT Fusion Protein in Mammalian Cells under a CMV promoter
Depositing lab: Promega Corporation.
Backbone
  Vector backbone: pBiT3.1-C [CMV/HiBiT/Blast] Vector
  Vector type: Mammalian Expression
  Selectable markers: Blasticidin
Growth in bacteria
  Bacterial resistance: Kanamycin, 50 μg/mL
  Growth temperature: 37°C
  Growth strain: DH5alpha
  Copy number: High Copy
Gene/Insert
  Gene/Insert name: ZER1
  Species: H. sapiens (human)
  Mutation: None
  Entrez Gene: ZER1 (a.k.a. C9orf60, Hzyg, RP11-545E17.4, ZYG, ZYG11BL)
  Promoter: CMV
  Tag / fusion protein: HiBiT (C terminal on backbone)
  Cloning method: Other
Terms and licenses: Academic/Nonprofit Terms; Industry Terms
How to cite: ZER1-HiBiT Fusion Vector was a gift from Promega Corporation (Addgene plasmid # 238630 ; http://n2t.net/addgene:238630 ; RRID:Addgene_238630)
