[The description below was written by a language model from this plasmid's Addgene catalogue record and pLannotate feature annotations shown in this document.]
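Description:
ZER1-HiBiT Fusion Vector is a mammalian expression plasmid built on the pBiT3.1-C [CMV/HiBiT/Blast] backbone. It produces full-length, unmutated human ZER1 (also known as ZYG11BL) with the HiBiT peptide fused to its C terminus. In the annotated 6,576-nt sequence, the ZER1 coding region sits downstream of the human cytomegalovirus immediate-early enhancer and promoter and a chimeric β-globin/immunoglobulin intron, which generally improves transcript processing and expression. A T7 promoter immediately upstream of the open reading frame could support in vitro transcription. An SV40 polyadenylation signal follows the cassette. The HiBiT tag was not annotated as a feature. It presumably lies in the short stretch between the end of ZER1 and the poly(A) signal, where the tool reports only small fragment matches (MCS, SET1, T7 terminator) that are probably incidental.

The plasmid replicates in E. coli from a high-copy ColE1/pUC-type origin, and a cer site helps keep it monomeric. Bacterial selection is with kanamycin. The catalogue lists blasticidin as the mammalian selectable marker, in line with the backbone name. The feature table, however, shows no blasticidin resistance gene and instead places a neo/nptII gene behind tandem SV40 early and EM7 promoters, with a synthetic poly(A) signal. That arrangement explains the kanamycin resistance in bacteria and would normally confer G418 resistance in mammalian cells, so the marker should be checked against the sequence.

HiBiT is a small peptide that complements the LgBiT subunit to reconstitute NanoLuc luciferase, giving a luminescent readout of the amount of tagged protein. Beyond expression of the fusion in mammalian cells, the record does not state a specific application.
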