Features (pLannotate 1.2.2; 19 found; start..end, strand, type, name):
    140..517     +  enhancer       CMV enhancer: human cytomegalovirus immediate early enhancer
    519..718     +  promoter       CMV promoter: human cytomegalovirus (CMV) immediate early promoter
    857..989     +  intron         chimeric intron: chimera between introns from human β-globin and immunoglobulin heavy chain genes
   1033..1051    +  promoter       T7 promoter: promoter for bacteriophage T7 RNA polymerase
   1065..3362    +  CDS            ZER1: ZER1_HUMAN - Also known as C9orf60, ZYG, ZYG11BL From Homo sapiens (Human).
   3440..3469    +  misc_feature   MCS (fragment): pUC18/19 multiple cloning site
   3476..3525    +  CDS            SET1 (fragment): solubility-enhancement tag derived from T7 phage gene 10B
   3533..3552    +  terminator     T7 terminator (fragment): transcription terminator for bacteriophage T7 RNA polymerase
   3574..3695    -  polyA_signal   SV40 poly(A) signal: SV40 polyadenylation signal
   3718..3786    -  CDS            large T antigen (fragment): large T antigen from SV40 (simian virus 40)
   3791..3823    +  rep_origin     M13 ori (fragment): M13 bacteriophage origin of replication; arrow indicates direction of (+) strand synthesis
   3824..3875    -  misc_feature   bom (fragment): basis of mobility region from pBR322
   3940..4297    +  promoter       SV40 promoter: SV40 enhancer and early promoter
   4312..4359    +  promoter       EM7 promoter: synthetic bacterial promoter&nbsp
   4391..5182    +  CDS            neo: KKA2_KLEPN - Also known as kan, nptII. Experimental evidence at protein level: Swiss-Prot protein existence level 1. Resistance to kanamycin, neomycin, paromomycin, ribostamycin, butirosin and gentamicin B. From Klebsiella pneumoniae.
   5249..5297    +  polyA_signal   poly(A) signal: synthetic polyadenylation signal
   5318..5407    -  CDS            tnpA (fragment): TN5P_ECOLX - Also known as tnp. Experimental evidence at protein level: Swiss-Prot protein existence level 1. Mediates transposition of transposon Tn5 by a 'cut and paste' mechanism. First, the monomeric transposase binds the 19 bp inverted DNA repeats flanking the transposon. Then, dimerization of the DNA- bound transposase creates a synaptic DNA complex. After nicking of the first DNA strand, excision of the transposon proceeds through a series of intermediates. The transposase then mediates the insertion of the transposon at a new site by strand transfer. The activity of the wild- type tran
   5536..6124    -  rep_origin     ori: high-copy-number ColE1/pMB1/pBR322/pUC origin of replication
   6240..6523    +  misc_feature   cer region: ColE1-derived recombination site that helps to maintain plasmids as monomers
>Addgene plasmid #238630 | ZER1-HiBiT Fusion Vector | addgene full sequence | sequence record 478491 | Addgene NGS Result
TCAATATTGGCCATTAGCCATATTATTCATTGGTTATATAGCATAAATCAATATTGGCTATTGGCCATTG
CATACGTTGTATCTATATCATAATATGTACATTTATATTGGCTCATGTCCAATATGACCGCCATGTTGGC
ATTGATTATTGACTAGTTATTAATAGTAATCAATTACGGGGTCATTAGTTCATAGCCCATATATGGAGTT
CCGCGTTACATAACTTACGGTAAATGGCCCGCCTGGCTGACCGCCCAACGACCCCCGCCCATTGACGTCA
ATAATGACGTATGTTCCCATAGTAACGCCAATAGGGACTTTCCATTGACGTCAATGGGTGGAGTATTTAC
GGTAAACTGCCCACTTGGCAGTACATCAAGTGTATCATATGCCAAGTCCGCCCCCTATTGACGTCAATGA
CGGTAAATGGCCCGCCTGGCATTATGCCCAGTACATGACCTTACGGGACTTTCCTACTTGGCAGTACATC
TACGTATTAGTCATCGCTATTACCATGGTGATGCGGTTTTGGCAGTACACCAATGGGCGTGGATAGCGGT
TTGACTCACGGGGATTTCCAAGTCTCCACCCCATTGACGTCAATGGGAGTTTGTTTTGGCACCAAAATCA
ACGGGACTTTCCAAAATGTCGTAATAACCCCGCCCCGTTGACGCAAATGGGCGGTAGGCGTGTACGGTGG
GAGGTCTATATAAGCAGAGCTGGTTTAGTGAACCGTCAGATCACTAGAAGCTTTATTGCGGTAGTTTATC
ACAGTTAAATTGCTAACGCAGTCAGTGCTTCTGACACAACAGTCTCGAACTTAAGCTGCAGAAGTTGGTC
GTGAGGCACTGGGCAGGTAAGTATCAAGGTTACAAGACAGGTTTAAGGAGACCAATAGAAACTGGGCTTG
TCGAGACAGAGAAGACTCTTGCGTTTCTGATAGGCACCTATTGGTCTTACTGACATCCACTTTGCCTTTC
TCTCCACAGGTGTCCACTCCCAGTTCAATTACAGCTCTTAAGGCTAGAGTATTAATACGACTCACTATAG
GGCTAGCGATCGCCATGGCGTCCGACACTCCCGAGTCGCTGATGGCCCTCTGTACTGACTTCTGCTTGCG
CAACCTGGATGGCACCCTGGGCTACCTGCTGGACAAGGAGACCCTGCGGCTACATCCGGACATCTTCTTG
CCCAGCGAGATCTGTGACCGGCTCGTCAATGAGTATGTGGAGCTGGTGAACGCTGCCTGTAACTTCGAGC
CACACGAGAGCTTCTTCAGCCTCTTTTCGGACCCCCGCAGCACCCGCCTCACGCGGATCCACCTCCGTGA
GGACCTGGTGCAGGACCAGGACCTGGAGGCCATCCGCAAGCAGGACCTGGTGGAGCTGTACCTGACTAAC
TGCGAGAAGCTGTCCGCCAAGAGCCTGCAGACACTGAGGAGCTTCAGCCACACCCTGGTGTCCTTGAGCC
TCTTCGGCTGTACAAACATTTTCTATGAGGAGGAGAACCCAGGGGGCTGTGAAGATGAGTACCTCGTCAA
CCCCACCTGCCAGGTGCTGGTTAAGGATTTCACCTTCGAGGGCTTCAGCCGCCTCCGCTTCCTCAACTTG
GGCCGCATGATTGATTGGGTCCCTGTGGAGTCCCTGCTGCGGCCGCTTAACTCCCTGGCTGCCTTGGACC
TCTCAGGCATTCAGACGAGCGACGCAGCCTTCCTCACCCAGTGGAAAGACAGCCTGGTGTCCCTCGTCCT
CTACAACATGGACCTGTCCGACGACCACATCCGGGTCATCGTGCAGCTGCACAAGCTGCGACACCTGGAC
ATCTCCCGAGACCGCCTCTCCAGCTACTACAAGTTCAAGCTGACTCGGGAGGTGCTGAGCCTCTTTGTGC
AGAAGCTGGGGAACCTAATGTCCCTGGACATCTCTGGCCACATGATCCTAGAGAACTGCAGCATCTCCAA
GATGGAAGAGGAAGCGGGGCAGACCAGCATTGAGCCTTCCAAGAGCAGCATCATACCTTTCCGGGCTCTG
AAGAGGCCGCTGCAGTTCCTCGGGCTCTTTGAGAACTCTCTGTGCCGCCTCACGCACATTCCAGCCTACA
AAGTAAGTGGTGACAAAAACGAAGAGCAGGTGCTGAATGCCATCGAGGCCTACACGGAGCACCGGCCTGA
GATCACCTCGCGGGCCATCAACTTGCTTTTTGACATCGCCCGCATCGAGCGTTGCAACCAGCTGCTGCGG
GCCCTGAAGCTGGTCATCACGGCCCTCAAGTGCCACAAATATGACAGGAACATTCAAGTGACAGGCAGCG
CCGCTCTCTTCTACCTAACAAATTCCGAGTACCGCTCAGAGCAGAGTGTGAAGCTGCGCCGGCAGGTTAT
CCAGGTGGTGCTGAATGGCATGGAATCCTACCAGGAGGTGACGGTGCAGCGGAACTGCTGCCTGACGCTC
TGCAACTTCAGCATCCCCGAGGAGCTGGAATTCCAGTACCGCCGGGTCAACGAGCTCCTGCTCAGCATCC
TCAACCCCACGCGGCAGGACGAGTCTATCCAGCGGATCGCCGTGCACCTGTGCAATGCCCTGGTCTGCCA
GGTAGACAACGACCACAAGGAGGCCGTGGGCAAGATGGGCTTTGTCGTGACCATGCTGAAGCTGATTCAG
AAGAAGCTGCTGGACAAGACATGTGACCAGGTCATGGAGTTCTCCTGGAGTGCCCTGTGGAACATCACAG
ATGAAACTCCTGACAACTGCGAGATGTTCCTCAATTTCAACGGCATGAAGCTCTTCCTGGACTGCCTGAA
GGAATTCCCAGAGAAGCAGGAACTGCATAGGAATATGCTAGGACTTTTGGGGAATGTGGCAGAAGTGAAG
GAGCTGAGGCCTCAACTAATGACTTCCCAGTTCATCAGCGTCTTCAGCAACCTGTTGGAGAGCAAGGCCG
ATGGGATCGAGGTTTCCTACAATGCCTGCGGCGTCCTCTCCCACATCATGTTTGATGGACCCGAGGCCTG
GGGCGTCTGTGAGCCCCAGCGTGAGGAGGTGGAGGAACGCATGTGGGCTGCCATCCAGAGCTGGGACATA
AACTCTCGGAGAAACATCAATTACAGGTCATTTGAACCAATTCTCCGCCTCCTTCCCCAGGGAATCTCTC
CTGTCAGCCAGCACTGGGCAACCTGGGCCCTGTATAACCTCGTGTCTGTCTACCCGGACAAGTACTGCCC
TCTGCTGATCAAAGAAGGGGGGATGCCCCTTCTGAGGGACATAATTAAGATGGCGACCGCACGGCAGGAG
ACCAAGGAAATGGCCCGCAAGGTGATTGAGCACTGCAGTAACTTTAAAGAGGAGAACATGGACACGTCTA
GAGTTTCTCAAGGCAGTTCAGGTGGCTCGAGCGGTGTGAGCGGCTGGCGGCTGTTCAAGAAGATTAGCTA
AGGCCGCGACTCTAGAGTCGACCTGCAGGCATGCAAGCTGATCCGGCTGCTAACAAAGCCCGAAAGGAAG
CTGAGTTGGCTGCTGCCACCGCTGAGCAATAACTAGCATAACCCCTTGGGGCGGCCGCTTCGAGCAGACA
TGATAAGATACATTGATGAGTTTGGACAAACCACAACTAGAATGCAGTGAAAAAAATGCTTTATTTGTGA
AATTTGTGATGCTATTGCTTTATTTGTAACCATTATAAGCTGCAATAAACAAGTTAACAACAACAATTGC
ATTCATTTTATGTTTCAGGTTCAGGGGGAGATGTGGGAGGTTTTTTTAAGCAAGTAAAACCTCTACAAAT
GTGGTAAAATCGAATTTTAACAAAATATTAACGCTTACAATTTCCTGATGCGGTATTTTCTCCTTACGCA
TCTGTGCGGTATTTCACACCGCATACGCGGATCTGCGCAGCACCATGGCCTGAAATAACCTCTGAAAGAG
GAACTTGGTTAGGTACCTTCTGAGGCGGAAAGAACCAGCTGTGGAATGTGTGTCAGTTAGGGTGTGGAAA
GTCCCCAGGCTCCCCAGCAGGCAGAAGTATGCAAAGCATGCATCTCAATTAGTCAGCAACCAGGTGTGGA
AAGTCCCCAGGCTCCCCAGCAGGCAGAAGTATGCAAAGCATGCATCTCAATTAGTCAGCAACCATAGTCC
CGCCCCTAACTCCGCCCATCCCGCCCCTAACTCCGCCCAGTTCCGCCCATTCTCCGCCCCATGGCTGACT
AATTTTTTTTATTTATGCAGAGGCCGAGGCCGCCTCGGCCTCTGAGCTATTCCAGAAGTAGTGAGGAGGC
TTTTTTGGAGGCCTAGGCTTTTGCAAAAAGCTTAATTAACTGTTGACAATTAATCATCGGCATAGTATAT
CGGCATAGTATAATACGACAAGGTGAGGAACTAAACCCAGGAGGCAGATCATGATTGAACAAGATGGATT
GCACGCAGGTTCTCCGGCCGCTTGGGTGGAGAGGCTATTCGGCTATGACTGGGCACAACAGACAATCGGC
TGCTCTGATGCCGCCGTGTTCCGGCTGTCAGCGCAGGGGCGCCCGGTTCTTTTTGTCAAGACCGACCTGT
CCGGTGCCCTGAATGAACTGCAGGACGAGGCAGCGCGGCTATCGTGGCTGGCCACGACGGGCGTTCCTTG
CGCAGCTGTGCTCGACGTTGTCACTGAAGCGGGAAGGGACTGGCTGCTATTGGGCGAAGTGCCGGGGCAG
GATCTCCTGTCATCTCACCTTGCTCCTGCCGAGAAAGTATCCATCATGGCTGATGCAATGCGGCGGCTGC
ATACGCTTGATCCGGCTACCTGCCCATTCGACCACCAAGCGAAACATCGCATCGAGCGAGCACGTACTCG
GATGGAAGCCGGTCTTGTCGATCAGGATGATCTGGACGAAGAGCATCAGGGGCTCGCGCCAGCCGAACTG
TTCGCCAGGCTCAAGGCGCGCATGCCCGACGGCGAGGATCTCGTCGTGACCCATGGCGATGCCTGCTTGC
CGAATATCATGGTGGAAAATGGCCGCTTTTCTGGATTCATCGACTGTGGCCGGCTGGGTGTGGCGGACCG
CTATCAGGACATAGCGTTGGCTACCCGTGATATTGCTGAAGAGCTTGGCGGCGAATGGGCTGACCGCTTC
CTCGTGCTTTACGGTATCGCCGCTCCCGATTCGCAGCGCATCGCCTTCTATCGCCTTCTTGACGAGTTCT
TCTGAGCGGGACTCTGGGGTTCGAAATGACCGACCAAGCGACGCCCAACCTGCCATCACGATGGCCGCAA
TAAAATATCTTTATTTTCATTACATCTGTGTGTTGGTTTTTTGTGTGAATCGATAGCGATAAGGATCCTC
TTTGCGCTTGCGTTTTCCCTTGTCCAGATAGCCCAGTAGCTGACATTCATCCGGGGTCAGCACCGTTTCT
GCGGACTGGCTTTCTACCCGGTATCAGCTCACTCAAAGGCGGTAATACGGTTATCCACAGAATCAGGGGA
TAACGCAGGAAAGAACATGTGAGCAAAAGGCCAGCAAAAGGCCAGGAACCGTAAAAAGGCCGCGTTGCTG
GCGTTTTTCCATAGGCTCCGCCCCCCTGACGAGCATCACAAAAATCGACGCTCAAGTCAGAGGTGGCGAA
ACCCGACAGGACTATAAAGATACCAGGCGTTTCCCCCTGGAAGCTCCCTCGTGCGCTCTCCTGTTCCGAC
CCTGCCGCTTACCGGATACCTGTCCGCCTTTCTCCCTTCGGGAAGCGTGGCGCTTTCTCATAGCTCACGC
TGTAGGTATCTCAGTTCGGTGTAGGTCGTTCGCTCCAAGCTGGGCTGTGTGCACGAACCCCCCGTTCAGC
CCGACCGCTGCGCCTTATCCGGTAACTATCGTCTTGAGTCCAACCCGGTAAGACACGACTTATCGCCACT
GGCAGCAGCCACTGGTAACAGGATTAGCAGAGCGAGGTATGTAGGCGGTGCTACAGAGTTCTTGAAGTGG
TGGCCTAACTACGGCTACACTAGAAGGACAGTATTTGGTATCTGCGCTCTGCTGAAGCCAGTTACCTTCG
GAAAAAGAGTTGGTAGCTCTTGATCCGGCAAACAAACCACCGCTGGTAGCGGTGGTTTTTTTGTTTGCAA
GCAGCAGATTACGCGCAGAAAAAAAGGATTTCAAGAAGATCCTTTGATCTTTTCTACGGGGTCTGACGCT
CAGTGGAACGAAAACTCACGTTAAGGGATTTTGGTCATGAGATTATCAAAAAGGATCTTCACCTAGATCC
TTTTATAGTCCGGAAATACAGGAACGCACGCTGGATGGCCCTTCGCTGGGATGGTGAAACCATGAAAAAT
GGCAGCTTCAGTGGATTAAGTGGGGGTAATGTGGCCTGTACCCTCTGGTTGCATAGGTATTCATACGGTT
AAAATTTATCAGGCGCGATTGCGGCAGTTTTTCGGGTGGTTTGTTGCCATTTTTACCTGTCTGCTGCCGT
GATCGCGCTGAACGCGTTTTAGCGGTGCGTACAATTAAGGGATTATGGTAAATCCACTTACTGTCTGCCC
TCGTAGCCATCGAGATAAACCGCAGTACTCCGGCCACGATGCGTCCGGCGTAGAGGATCGAGATCT
